>Addgene plasmid #233189 | pMXs-mNgn2-x3HA | addgene full sequence | sequence record 463016 | Addgene NGS Result
TCGGCGACACAGTGTGGGTCCGCCGACACCAGACTAAGAACCTAGAACCTCGCTGGAAAGGACCTTACAC
AGTCCTGCTGACCACCCCCACCGCCCTCAAAGTAGACGGCATCGCAGCTTGGATACACGCCGCCCACGTG
AAGGCTGCCGACCCCGGGGGTGGACCATCCTCTAGACTGCCGGATCTAGCTAGTTAATCGACGGTATCGA
TAAGCTATCAAACAAGTTTGTACAAAAAAGCAGGCTCCACCATGGGAACCAATTCAGTCGACTGGATCCG
GTACTACTGCCACCATGTTCGTCAAATCTGAGACTCTGGAGTTGAAGGAGGAAGAGGAGGTACTGATGCT
GCTGGGCTCGGCTTCCCCGGCCTCGGCGACCCTGACCCCGATGTCCTCCAGCGCGGACGAGGAGGAGGAC
GAGGAGCTGCGCCGGCCGGGCTCCGCGCGTGGGCAGCGTGGAGCGGAAGCCGGGCAGGGGGTGCAGGGCA
GTCCGGCGTCGGGTGCCGGGGGTTGCCGGCCAGGGCGGCTGCTGGGCCTGATGCACGAGTGCAAGCGTCG
CCCGTCGCGCTCACGGGCCGTCTCCCGAGGTGCCAAGACGGCGGAGACGGTGCAGCGCATCAAGAAGACC
CGCAGGCTCAAGGCCAACAACCGCGAGCGCAACCGCATGCACAACCTAAACGCCGCGCTGGACGCGCTGC
GCGAGGTGCTGCCCACCTTCCCCGAGGATGCCAAGCTCACGAAGATCGAGACGCTGCGCTTCGCCCACAA
TTACATCTGGGCGCTCACCGAGACTCTGCGCCTGGCGGACCACTGCGCCGGCGCCGGTGGCCTCCAGGGG
GCGCTCTTCACGGAGGCGGTGCTCCTGAGCCCGGGAGCTGCGCTCGGCGCCAGCGGGGACAGCCCTTCTC
CACCTTCCTCCTGGAGCTGCACCAACAGCCCGGCGTCATCCTCCAACTCCACGTCCCCATACAGCTGCAC
TTTATCGCCCGCTAGCCCCGGGTCAGACGTGGACTACTGGCAGCCCCCACCTCCGGAGAAGCATCGTTAT
GCGCCTCACCTGCCCCTCGCCAGGGACTGTATCGGGTCTGGCTCCGGATCAAGTGGTGGCAGCGGATCAG
GATATCCATACGATGTACCAGACTATGCGGGATCGGGTTACCCCTACGACGTCCCCGACTACGCCGGCTC
CGGCTACCCCTACGACGTCCCTGATTATGCTGGTTCTGGTGGTGTTGAATAACGCTGATATCTAGACCCA
GCTTTCTTGTACAAAGTGGTTCGATAGCTTATCGATAATCAACCTCTGGATTACAAAATTTGTGAAAGAT
TGACTGGTATTCTTAACTATGTTGCTCCTTTTACGCTATGTGGATACGCTGCTTTAATGCCTTTGTATCA
TGCTATTGCTTCCCGTATGGCTTTCATTTTCTCCTCCTTGTATAAATCCTGGTTGCTGTCTCTTTATGAG
GAGTTGTGGCCCGTTGTCAGGCAACGTGGCGTGGTGTGCACTGTGTTTGCTGACGCAACCCCCACTGGTT
GGGGCATTGCCACCACCTGTCAGCTCCTTTCCGGGACTTTCGCTTTCCCCCTCCCTATTGCCACGGCGGA
ACTCATCGCCGCCTGCCTTGCCCGCTGCTGGACAGGGGCTCGGCTGTTGGGCACTGACAATTCCGTGGTG
TTGTCGGGGAAATCATCGTCCTTTCCTTGGCTGCTCGCCTGTGTTGCCACCTGGATTCTGCGCGGGACGT
CCTTCTGCTACGTCCCTTCGGCCCTCAATCCAGCGGACCTTCCTTCCCGCGGCCTGCTGCCGGCTCTGCG
GCCTCTTCCGCGTCTTCGCCTTCGCCCTCAGACGAGTCGGATCTCCCTTTGGGCCGCCTCCCCGCATCGA
TACCGTCGACGATAAAATAAAAGATTTTATTTAGTCTCCAGAAAAAGGGGGGAATGAAAGACCCCACCTG
TAGGTTTGGCAAGCTAGCTTAAGTAACGCCATTTTGCAAGGCATGGAAAAATACATAACTGAGAATAGAG
AAGTTCAGATCAAGGTCAGGAACAGATGGAACAGCTGAATATGGGCCAAACAGGATATCTGTGGTAAGCA
GTTCCTGCCCCGGCTCAGGGCCAAGAACAGATGGAACAGCTGAATATGGGCCAAACAGGATATCTGTGGT
AAGCAGTTCCTGCCCCGGCTCAGGGCCAAGAACAGATGGTCCCCAGATGCGGTCCAGCCCTCAGCAGTTT
CTAGAGAACCATCAGATGTTTCCAGGGTGCCCCAAGGACCTGAAATGACCCTGTGCCTTATTTGAACTAA
CCAATCAGTTCGCTTCTCGCTTCTGTTCGCGCGCTTCTGCTCCCCGAGCTCAATAAAAGAGCCCACAACC
CCTCACTCGGGGCGCCAGTCCTCCGATTGACTGAGTCGCCCGGGTACCCGTGTATCCAATAAACCCTCTT
GCAGTTGCATCCGACTTGTGGTCTCGCTGTTCCTTGGGAGGGTCTCCTCTGAGTGATTGACTACCCGTCA
GCGGGGGTCTTTCACATGCAGCATGTATCAAAATTAATTTGGTTTTTTTTCTTAAGTATTTACATTAAAT
GGCCATAGTTGCATTAATGAATCGGCCAACGCGCGGGGAGAGGCGGTTTGCGTATTGGGCGCTCTTCCGC
TTCCTCGCTCACTGACTCGCTGCGCTCGGTCGTTCGGCTGCGGCGAGCGGTATCAGCTCACTCAAAGGCG
GTAATACGGTTATCCACAGAATCAGGGGATAACGCAGGAAAGAACATGTGAGCAAAAGGCCAGCAAAAGG
CCAGGAACCGTAAAAAGGCCGCGTTGCTGGCGTTTTTCCATAGGCTCCGCCCCCCTGACGAGCATCACAA
AAATCGACGCTCAAGTCAGAGGTGGCGAAACCCGACAGGACTATAAAGATACCAGGCGTTTCCCCCTGGA
AGCTCCCTCGTGCGCTCTCCTGTTCCGACCCTGCCGCTTACCGGATACCTGTCCGCCTTTCTCCCTTCGG
GAAGCGTGGCGCTTTCTCATAGCTCACGCTGTAGGTATCTCAGTTCGGTGTAGGTCGTTCGCTCCAAGCT
GGGCTGTGTGCACGAACCCCCCGTTCAGCCCGACCGCTGCGCCTTATCCGGTAACTATCGTCTTGAGTCC
AACCCGGTAAGACACGACTTATCGCCACTGGCAGCAGCCACTGGTAACAGGATTAGCAGAGCGAGGTATG
TAGGCGGTGCTACAGAGTTCTTGAAGTGGTGGCCTAACTACGGCTACACTAGAAGAACAGTATTTGGTAT
CTGCGCTCTGCTGAAGCCAGTTACCTTCGGAAAAAGAGTTGGTAGCTCTTGATCCGGCAAACAAACCACC
GCTGGTAGCGGTGGTTTTTTTGTTTGCAAGCAGCAGATTACGCGCAGAAAAAAAGGATCTCAAGAAGATC
CTTTGATCTTTTCTACGGGGTCTGACGCTCAGTGGAACGAAAACTCACGTTAAGGGATTTTGGTCATGAG
ATTATCAAAAAGGATCTTCACCTAGATCCTTTTGCGGCCGGCCGCAAATCAATCTAAAGTATATATGAGT
AAACTTGGTCTGACAGTTACCAATGCTTAATCAGTGAGGCACCTATCTCAGCGATCTGTCTATTTCGTTC
ATCCATAGTTGCCTGACTCCCCGTCGTGTAGATAACTACGATACGGGAGGGCTTACCATCTGGCCCCAGT
GCTGCAATGATACCGCGAGACCCACGCTCACCGGCTCCAGATTTATCAGCAATAAACCAGCCAGCCGGAA
GGGCCGAGCGCAGAAGTGGTCCTGCAACTTTATCCGCCTCCATCCAGTCTATTAATTGTTGCCGGGAAGC
TAGAGTAAGTAGTTCGCCAGTTAATAGTTTGCGCAACGTTGTTGCCATTGCTACAGGCATCGTGGTGTCA
CGCTCGTCGTTTGGTATGGCTTCATTCAGCTCCGGTTCCCAACGATCAAGGCGAGTTACATGATCCCCCA
TGTTGTGCAAAAAAGCGGTTAGCTCCTTCGGTCCTCCGATCGTTGTCAGAAGTAAGTTGGCCGCAGTGTT
ATCACTCATGGTTATGGCAGCACTGCATAATTCTCTTACTGTCATGCCATCCGTAAGATGCTTTTCTGTG
ACTGGTGAGTACTCAACCAAGTCATTCTGAGAATAGTGTATGCGGCGACCGAGTTGCTCTTGCCCGGCGT
CAATACGGGATAATACCGCGCCACATAGCAGAACTTTAAAAGTGCTCATCATTGGAAAACGTTCTTCGGG
GCGAAAACTCTCAAGGATCTTACCGCTGTTGAGATCCAGTTCGATGTAACCCACTCGTGCACCCAACTGA
TCTTCAGCATCTTTTACTTTCACCAGCGTTTCTGGGTGAGCAAAAACAGGAAGGCAAAATGCCGCAAAAA
AGGGAATAAGGGCGACACGGAAATGTTGAATACTCATACTCTTCCTTTTTCAATATTATTGAAGCATTTA
TCAGGGTTATTGTCTCATGAGCGGATACATATTTGAATGTATTTAGAAAAATAAACAAATAGGGGTTCCG
CGCACATTTCCCCGAAAAGTGCCACCTGCATAATGAAAGACCCCACCTGTAGGTTTGGCAAGCTAGCTTA
AGTAACGCCATTTTGCAAGGCATGGAAAAATACATAACTGAGAATAGAAAAGTTCAGATCAAGGTCAGGA
ACAGATGGAACAGCTGAATATGGGCCAAACAGGATATCTGTGGTAAGCAGTTCCTGCCCCGGCTCAGGGC
CAAGAACAGATGGAACAGCTGAATATGGGCCAAACAGGATATCTGTGGTAAGCAGTTCCTGCCCCGGCTC
AGGGCCAAGAACAGATGGTCCCCAGATGCGGTCCAGCCCTCAGCAGTTTCTAGAGAACCATCAGATGTTT
CCAGGGTGCCCCAAGGACCTGAAATGACCCTGTGCCTTATTTGAACTAACCAATCAGTTCGCTTCTCGCT
TCTGTTCGCGCGCTTCTGCTCCCCGAGCTCAATAAAAGAGCCCACAACCCCTCACTCGGCGCGCCAGTCC
TCCGATTGACTGAGTCGCCCGGGTACCCGTGTATCCAATAAACCCTCTTGCAGTTGCATCCGACTTGTGG
TCTCGCTGTTCCTTGGGAGGGTCTCCTCTGAGTGATTGACTACCCGTCAGCGGGGGTCTTTCATTTGGGG
GCTCGTCCGGGATCGGGAGACCCCTGCCCAGGGACCACCGACCCACCACCGGGAGGTAAGCTGGCCAGCA
ACTTATCTGTGTCTGTCCGATTGTCTAGTGTCTATGACTGATTTTATGCGCCTGCGTCGGTACTAGTTAG
CTAACTAGCTCTGTATCTGGCGGACCCGTGGTGGAACTGACGAGTTCGGAACACCCGGCCGCAACCCTGG
GAGACGTCCCAGGGACTTCGGGGGCCGTTTTTGTGGCCCGACCTGAGTCCAAAAATCCCGATCGTTTTGG
ACTCTTTGGTGCACCCCCCTAATAGGAGGGATATGTGGTTCTGGTAGGAGACGAGAACCTAAAACAGTTC
CCGCCTCCGTCTGAATTTTTGCTTTCGGTTTGGGACCGAAGCCGCGCCGCGCGTCTTGTCTGCTGCAGCA
TCGTTCTGTGTTGTCTCTGTCTGACTGTGTTTCTGTATTTGTCTGAAAATTAGGGCCAGACTGTTACCAC
TCCCTTAAGTTTGACCTTAGGTCACTGGAAAGATGTCGAGCGGATCGCTCACAACCAGTCGGTAGATGTC
AAGAAGAGACGTTGGGTTACCTTCTGCTCTGCAGAATGGCCAACCTTTAACGTCGGATGGCCGCGAGACG
GCACCTTTAACCGAGACCTCATCACCCAGGTTAAGATCAAGGTCTTTTCACCTGGCCCGCATGGACACCC
AGACCAGGTCCCCTACATCGTGACCTGGGAAGCCTTGGCTTTTGACCCCCCTCCCTGGGTCAAGCCCTTT
GTACACCCTAAGCCTCCGCCTCCTCTTCCTCCATCCGCCCCGTCTCTCCCCCTTGAACCTCCTCGTTCGA
CCCCGCCTCGATCCTCCCTTTATCCAGCCCTCACTCCTTCTCTAGGCGCCCCCATATGGCCATATGAGAT
CTTATATGGGGCACCCCCGCCCCTTGTAAACTTCCCTGACCCTGACATGACAAGAGTTACTAACAGCCCC
TCTCTCCAAGCTCACTTACAGGCTCTCTACTTAGTCCAGCACGAAGTCTGGAGACCTCTGGCGGCAGCCT
ACCAAGAACAACTGGACCGACCGGTGGTACCTCACCCTTACCGAG
Features (pLannotate 1.2.2; 16 found; start..end, strand, type, name):
    198..216     -  misc_feature   MCS (fragment): pBluescript multiple cloning site
    222..246     +  protein_bind   attB1: mutant version of attB; recombination site for the Gateway® BP reaction BP Clonase™
    295..1083    +  CDS            Neurog2: NGN2_MOUSE - Also known as Ath4a, Atoh4, Ngn2. Experimental evidence at protein level: Swiss-Prot protein existence level 1. Transcriptional regulator. Involved in neuronal differentiation. Activates transcription by binding to the E box (5'- CANNTG-3'). From Mus musculus (Mouse).
   1256..1280    -  protein_bind   attB2: mutant version of attB; recombination site for the Gateway® BP reaction BP Clonase™
   1297..1885    +  misc_feature   WPRE: woodchuck hepatitis virus posttranscriptional regulatory element
   1943..2064    +  LTR            3' LTR (ΔU3) (fragment): self-inactivating 3' long terminal repeat (LTR) from Moloney murine leukemia virus
   2065..2534    +  LTR            LTR: long terminal repeat from Moloney murine leukemia virus
   2600..2652    -  CDS            lacI (fragment): lac repressor; lacI; The lac repressor binds to the lac operator to inhibit transcription in E. coli. This inhibition can be relieved by adding lactose or isopropyl-β-D-thiogalactopyranoside (IPTG).
   2835..3423    -  rep_origin     ori: high-copy-number ColE1/pMB1/pBR322/pUC origin of replication
   3587..4447    -  CDS            AmpR: β-lactamase; bla; confers resistance to ampicillin, carbenicillin, and related antibiotics
   4448..4552    -  promoter       AmpR promoter: bla
   4582..5175    +  LTR            LTR: long terminal repeat from Moloney murine leukemia virus
   5238..5437    +  misc_feature   MMLV Ψ: packaging signal of Moloney murine leukemia virus (MMLV)
   5489..5577    +  misc_feature   MESV Ψ (fragment): packaging signal of murine embryonic stem cell virus
   5654..6070    +  CDS            gag (truncated): truncated Moloney murine leukemia virus (MMLV) gag gene lacking the start codon
   6080..179     +  misc_feature   pol region (across the origin): Moloney murine leukemia virus (MMLV) pol region containing the splice acceptor site
