[The description below was written by a language model from this plasmid's Addgene catalogue record and pLannotate feature annotations shown in this document.]
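Description:
pMXs-mNgn2-x3HA is a Moloney murine leukemia virus (MMLV)-based gammaretroviral expression vector, built on the Gateway-adapted pMXs-gw backbone, for delivering mouse Neurogenin-2 (Neurog2, a bHLH transcription factor that binds E-box motifs and drives neuronal differentiation) into mammalian cells. In bacteria it is maintained through a high-copy ColE1/pUC-type origin and selected with ampicillin via the β-lactamase gene and its native promoter. The record lists a recombination-deficient strain as the host, in keeping with the repeated LTR sequences.

The viral cassette begins with a 5' MMLV LTR, followed by the packaging signal (Ψ, with an annotated MESV Ψ fragment), a truncated gag lacking its start codon that extends the packaging region, and a pol-derived segment carrying the splice acceptor. No separate internal promoter is annotated, so expression of the insert is presumably driven by the 5' LTR, as is usual for pMXs vectors. The Neurog2 coding sequence lies between attB1 and attB2 sites left by Gateway recombination. The catalogue states that it carries a C-terminal triple HA epitope tag. The tag is not annotated separately in the feature table, although there is unannotated space between the end of the Neurog2 CDS and attB2. A WPRE downstream of attB2 enhances transcript stability and expression, and the 3' LTR closes the provirus. The annotation tool also labels an adjacent short fragment as a ΔU3 LTR, but a full LTR follows it.

When supplied with gag, pol and env in packaging cells, the plasmid yields retrovirus that stably integrates the tagged Ngn2 transgene. The associated work concerns transcription factor cassettes for direct conversion of cells into motor neurons, where the HA tag allows detection of the exogenous protein.
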