Addgene plasmid #233189: pMXs-mNgn2-x3HA
Purpose: Retroviral expression of tagged mNgn2x3HA
Depositing lab: Kate Galloway. Depositing organization: Massachusetts Institute of Technology. Publication: Compact transcription factor cassettes generate functional, engraftable motor neurons by direct conversion. Wang NB, Adewumi HO, Lende-Dorn BA, Beitz AM, O'Shea TM, Galloway KE. Cell Syst. 2025 Mar 10:101206. doi: 10.1016/j.cels.2025.101206. PubMed 40086435.
Backbone
  Vector backbone: pMXs-gw
  Vector type: Mammalian Expression, Retroviral
Growth in bacteria
  Bacterial resistance: Ampicillin, 100 μg/mL
  Growth temperature: 30°C
  Growth strain: NEB Stable
  Copy number: High Copy
Gene/Insert
  Gene/Insert name: mNgn2
  Species: M. musculus (mouse)
  Entrez Gene: Neurog2 (a.k.a. Atoh4, Math4A, bHLHa8, ngn-2, ngn2)
  Tag / fusion protein: x3HA (C terminal on insert)
  Cloning method: Gateway Cloning
Terms and licenses: Academic/Nonprofit Terms; Industry Terms: Not Available to Industry
How to cite: pMXs-mNgn2-x3HA was a gift from Kate Galloway (Addgene plasmid # 233189 ; http://n2t.net/addgene:233189 ; RRID:Addgene_233189)
