>Addgene plasmid #233189 | pMXs-mNgn2-x3HA | depositor partial sequence | sequence record 458762 | mNgn2x3HA
ATGTTCGTCAAATCTGAGACTCTGGAGTTGAAGGAGGAAGAGGAGGTACTGATGCTGCTGGGCTCGGCTT
CCCCGGCCTCGGCGACCCTGACCCCGATGTCCTCCAGCGCGGACGAGGAGGAGGACGAGGAGCTGCGCCG
GCCGGGCTCCGCGCGTGGGCAGCGTGGAGCGGAAGCCGGGCAGGGGGTGCAGGGCAGTCCGGCGTCGGGT
GCCGGGGGTTGCCGGCCAGGGCGGCTGCTGGGCCTGATGCACGAGTGCAAGCGTCGCCCGTCGCGCTCAC
GGGCCGTCTCCCGAGGTGCCAAGACGGCGGAGACGGTGCAGCGCATCAAGAAGACCCGCAGGCTCAAGGC
CAACAACCGCGAGCGCAACCGCATGCACAACCTAAACGCCGCGCTGGACGCGCTGCGCGAGGTGCTGCCC
ACCTTCCCCGAGGATGCCAAGCTCACGAAGATCGAGACGCTGCGCTTCGCCCACAATTACATCTGGGCGC
TCACCGAGACTCTGCGCCTGGCGGACCACTGCGCCGGCGCCGGTGGCCTCCAGGGGGCGCTCTTCACGGA
GGCGGTGCTCCTGAGCCCGGGAGCTGCGCTCGGCGCCAGCGGGGACAGCCCTTCTCCACCTTCCTCCTGG
AGCTGCACCAACAGCCCGGCGTCATCCTCCAACTCCACGTCCCCATACAGCTGCACTTTATCGCCCGCTA
GCCCCGGGTCAGACGTGGACTACTGGCAGCCCCCACCTCCGGAGAAGCATCGTTATGCGCCTCACCTGCC
CCTCGCCAGGGACTGTATCGGGTCTGGCTCCGGATCAAGTGGTGGCAGCGGATCAGGATATCCATACGAT
GTACCAGACTATGCGGGATCGGGTTACCCCTACGACGTCCCCGACTACGCCGGCTCCGGCTACCCCTACG
ACGTCCCTGATTATGCT
